>Addgene plasmid #148862 | pT7-EGFP-C1-HsAGO4-P582GG612FK662AL696Y_AH | depositor full sequence | sequence record 291310 | Full Sequence
GAGTTCCGCGTTACATAACTTACGGTAAATGGCCCGCCTGGCTGACCGCCCAACGACCCCCGCCCATTGA
CGTCAATAATGACGTATGTTCCCATAGTAACGCCAATAGGGACTTTCCATTGACGTCAATGGGTGGAGTA
TTTACGGTAAACTGCCCACTTGGCAGTACATCAAGTGTATCATATGCCAAGTACGCCCCCTATTGACGTC
AATGACGGTAAATGGCCCGCCTGGCATTATGCCCAGTACATGACCTTATGGGACTTTCCTACTTGGCAGT
ACATCTACGTATTAGTCATCGCTATTACCATGGTGATGCGGTTTTGGCAGTACATCAATGGGCGTGGATA
GCGGTTTGACTCACGGGGATTTCCAAGTCTCCACCCCATTGACGTCAATGGGAGTTTGTTTTGGCACCAA
AATCAACGGGACTTTCCAAAATGTCGTAACAACTCCGCCCCATTGACGCAAATGGGCGGTAGGCGTGTAC
GGTGGGAGGTCTATATAAGCAGAGCTCTCTGGCTAACTAGAGAACCCACTGCTTACTGGCTTATCGAAAT
TAATACGACTCACTATAGGGAGACCCAAGCTCTAGCGCTACCGGTCGCCACCATGGTGAGCAAGGGCGAG
GAGCTGTTCACCGGGGTGGTGCCCATCCTGGTCGAGCTGGACGGCGACGTAAACGGCCACAAGTTCAGCG
TGTCCGGCGAGGGCGAGGGCGATGCCACCTACGGCAAGCTGACCCTGAAGTTCATCTGCACCACCGGCAA
GCTGCCCGTGCCCTGGCCCACCCTCGTGACCACCCTGACCTACGGCGTGCAGTGCTTCAGCCGCTACCCC
GACCACATGAAGCAGCACGACTTCTTCAAGTCCGCCATGCCCGAAGGCTACGTCCAGGAGCGCACCATCT
TCTTCAAGGACGACGGCAACTACAAGACCCGCGCCGAGGTGAAGTTCGAGGGCGACACCCTGGTGAACCG
CATCGAGCTGAAGGGCATCGACTTCAAGGAGGACGGCAACATCCTGGGGCACAAGCTGGAGTACAACTAC
AACAGCCACAACGTCTATATCATGGCCGACAAGCAGAAGAACGGCATCAAGGTGAACTTCAAGATCCGCC
ACAACATCGAGGACGGCAGCGTGCAGCTCGCCGACCACTACCAGCAGAACACCCCCATCGGCGACGGCCC
CGTGCTGCTGCCCGACAACCACTACCTGAGCACCCAGTCCGCCCTGAGCAAAGACCCCAACGAGAAGCGC
GATCACATGGTCCTGCTGGAGTTCGTGACCGCCGCCGGGATCACTCTCGGCATGGACGAGCTGTACAAGT
CCGGACTCAGATCTCGAGCTCAAGCTTCGAATTCTGCAGTCGACATGGAGGCGCTGGGACCCGGACCTCC
GGCTAGCCTGTTTCAGCCACCTCGTCGTCCTGGCCTTGGAACTGTTGGAAAACCAATTCGACTGTTAGCC
AATCATTTTCAGGTTCAGATTCCTAAAATAGATGTGTATCACTATGATGTGGATATTAAGCCTGAAAAAC
GGCCTCGTAGAGTCAACAGGGAGGTAGTAGATACAATGGTGCGGCACTTCAAGATGCAAATATTTGGTGA
TCGGCAGCCTGGGTATGATGGCAAAAGAAACATGTACACAGCACATCCACTACCAATTGGACGGGATAGG
GTTGATATGGAGGTGACTCTTCCAGGCGAGGGTAAAGACCAAACATTTAAAGTGTCTGTTCAGTGGGTGT
CAGTTGTGAGCCTTCAGTTGCTTTTAGAAGCTTTGGCTGGGCACTTGAATGAAGTCCCAGATGACTCAGT
ACAAGCACTTGATGTTATCACAAGACACCTTCCCTCCATGAGGTACACCCCAGTGGGCCGTTCCTTTTTC
TCACCCCCGGAAGGTTACTACCACCCTCTGGGAGGGGGCAGGGAGGTCTGGTTTGGTTTTCATCAGTCTG
TGAGACCTGCCATGTGGAATATGATGCTCAACATTGATGTATCTGCAACTGCTTTCTACCGGGCTCAGCC
TATCATTGAGTTCATGTGTGAGGTTTTAGACATTCAGAACATCAATGAACAGACCAAACCTCTAACAGAC
TCCCAGCGTGTCAAATTTACCAAAGAAATCAGAGGTCTCAAAGTTGAGGTGACCCACTGTGGACAGATGA
AACGAAAATACCGAGTTTGTAATGTGACTAGACGGCCAGCCAGTCATCAAACTTTTCCTTTGCAGCTAGA
AAACGGTCAAGCTATGGAATGTACAGTAGCTCAATATTTTAAGCAAAAGTATAGTCTGCAACTGAAATAC
CCCCATCTTCCCTGTCTCCAAGTGGGACAAGAACAAAAGCATACATACTTGCCACTCGAGGTCTGTAATA
TAGTGGCAGGACAGCGATGTATCAAGAAGCTCACAGACAATCAGACTTCCACAATGATCAAAGCTACAGC
AAGATCTGCTCCTGACAGACAGGAAGAGATCAGTAGACTGGTGAAGAGCAACAGTATGGTGGGTGGACCT
GATCCATACCTTAAAGAATTTGGTATTGTTGTCCACAATGAAATGACAGAGCTCACAGGCAGGGTACTTC
CAGCACCAATGCTGCAATATGGAGGCCGGAATAAAACAGTAGCCACACCCAACCAGGGTGTCTGGGACAT
GCGAGGAAAGCAGTTTTATGCTGGCATTGAAATTAAAGTTTGGGCAGTTGCTTGTTTTGCACCTCAGAAA
CAATGTAGGGAAGATTTACTAAAGAGTTTCACTGACCAGCTGCGTAAAATCTCTAAGGATGCAGGAATGC
CCATCCAGGGTCAGCCATGTTTCTGCAAGTATGCACAAGGTGCAGACAGTGTGGAGCCTATGTTTAAACA
TCTGAAAATGACTTATGTGGGCCTACAGCTAATAGTGGTTATCCTGCCTGGAAAGACACCAGTATATGCG
GAGGTGAAACGTGTTGGAGATACCCTTCTAGGTATGGCCACACAGTGTGTCCAGGTAAAAAATGTAGTGA
AGACCTCACCTCAAACCCTTTCCAATCTTTGCCTGAAGATAAATGCAAAACTTGGAGGAATTAACAATGT
GCTTGTGCCTCATCAAAGGCCCTCGGTGTTCCAGCAGGGTGTCATCTTCCTGGGAGCGGATGTCACACAC
CCCCCAGCAGGGGATGGGAAGAAACCTTCCATTGCTGCTGTGGTTGGCAGTATGGATTTCCACCCCAGCC
GGTACTGTGCCACCGTTCGGGTGCAGACTTCCCGGCAGGAGATCTCCCAAGAGCTCCTCTACAGTCAAGA
GGTCATCCAGGACCTGACTAACATGGTTCGAGAGCTGCTGATTCAGTTCTACAAATCCACACGCTTCGCA
CCCACTCGGATCATCTATTACCGTGGAGGGGTATCTGAGGGACAAATGAAACAGGTAGCTTGGCCAGAAC
TAATAGCAATTCGAAAGGCATGTATTAGCTACGAAGAAGATTACCGGCCAGGAATAACTTATATTGTGGT
GCAAAAAAGACATCACACACGACTCTTCTGTGCAGATAAAACAGAAAGGGTAGGGAAAAGTGGCAATGTA
CCAGCAGGCACTACAGTGGATAGTACCATCACACATCCATCTGAGTTTGACTTTTACCTCTGTAGTCATG
CAGGAATTCAGGGAACCAGCCGTCCCTCACATTACCAGGTCTTGTGGGATGACAACTGCTTCACTGCAGA
TGAACTCCAGCTACTGACTTACCAGCTGTGTCACACCTATGTGAGGTGCACTCGCTCAGTCTCTATTCCA
GCCCCTGCATATTATGCCCGGCTTGTAGCATTTAGGGCAAGGTATCATCTGGTGGATAAAGATCATGACA
GTGCGGAAGGCAGTCATGTGTCAGGACAGAGCAACGGCCGGGATCCTCAGGCCTTGGCTAAGGCTGTGCA
AATCCACCATGATACCCAGCACACGATGTATTTTGCCTGATCTAGATAACTGATCATAATCAGCCATACC
ACATTTGTAGAGGTTTTACTTGCTTTAAAAAACCTCCCACACCTCCCCCTGAACCTGAAACATAAAATGA
ATGCAATTGTTGTTGTTAACTTGTTTATTGCAGCTTATAATGGTTACAAATAAAGCAATAGCATCACAAA
TTTCACAAATAAAGCATTTTTTTCACTGCATTCTAGTTGTGGTTTGTCCAAACTCATCAATGTATCTTAA
CGCGTAAATTGTAAGCGTTAATATTTTGTTAAAATTCGCGTTAAATTTTTGTTAAATCAGCTCATTTTTT
AACCAATAGGCCGAAATCGGCAAAATCCCTTATAAATCAAAAGAATAGACCGAGATAGGGT
[37 nt withheld, positions 4332-4368]
AAAGAACGTGGACTCCAACGTCAAAGG
[49 nt withheld, positions 4396-4444]
T
[91 nt withheld, positions 4446-4536]
G
[124 nt withheld, positions 4538-4661]
CAGGTGGCACTTTTCGGGGAAATGTGCGCGGAACCCCTATTTGTTTATTTTTCTAAATACATTCAAATAT
GTATCCGCTCATGAGACAATAACCCTGATAAATGCTTCAATAATATTGAAAAAGGAAGAGTCCTGAGGCG
GAAAGAACCAGCTGTGGAATGTGTGTCAGTTAGGGTGTGGAAAGTCCCCAGGCTCCCCAGCAGGCAGAAG
TATGCAAAGCATGCATCTCAATTAGTCAGCAACCAGGTGTGGAAAGTCCCCAGGCTCCCCAGCAGGCAGA
AGTATGCAAAGCATGCATCTCAATTAGTCAGCAACCATAGTCCCGCCCCTAACTCCGCCCATCCCGCCCC
TAACTCCGCCCAGTTCCGCCCATTCTCCGCCCCATGGCTGACTAATTTTTTTTATTTATGCAGAGGCCGA
GGCCGCCTCGGCCTCTGAGCTATTCCAGAAGTAGTGAGGAGGCTTTTTTGGAGGCCTAGGCTTTTGCAAA
GATCGATCAAGAGACAGGATGAGGATCGTTTCGCATGATTGAACAAGATGGATTGCACGCAGGTTCTCCG
GCCGCTTGGGTGGAGAGGCTATTCGGCTATGACTGGGCACAACAGACAATCGGCTGCTCTGATGCCGCCG
TGTTCCGGCTGTCAGCGCAGGGGCGCCCGGTTCTTTTTGTCAAGACCGACCTGTCCGGTGCCCTGAATGA
ACTGCAAGACGAGGCAGCGCGGCTATCGTGGCTGGCCACGACGGGCGTTCCTTGCGCAGCTGTGCTCGAC
GTTGTCACTGAAGCGGGAAGGGACTGGCTGCTATTGGGCGAAGTGCCGGGGCAGGATCTCCTGTCATCTC
ACCTTGCTCCTGCCGAGAAAGTATCCATCATGGCTGATGCAATGCGGCGGCTGCATACGCTTGATCCGGC
TACCTGCCCATTCGACCACCAAGCGAAACATCGCATCGAGCGAGCACGTACTCGGATGGAAGCCGGTCTT
GTCGATCAGGATGATCTGGACGAAGAGCATCAGGGGCTCGCGCCAGCCGAACTGTTCGCCAGGCTCAAGG
CGAGCATGCCCGACGGCGAGGATCTCGTCGTGACCCATGGCGATGCCTGCTTGCCGAATATCATGGTGGA
AAATGGCCGCTTTTCTGGATTCATCGACTGTGGCCGGCTGGGTGTGGCGGACCGCTATCAGGACATAGCG
TTGGCTACCCGTGATATTGCTGAAGAGCTTGGCGGCGAATGGGCTGACCGCTTCCTCGTGCTTTACGGTA
TCGCCGCTCCCGATTCGCAGCGCATCGCCTTCTATCGCCTTCTTGACGAGTTCTTCTGAGCGGGACTCTG
GGGTTCGAAATGACCGACCAAGCGACGCCCAACCTGCCATCACGAGATTTCGATTCCACCGCCGCCTTCT
ATGAAAGGTTGGGCTTCGGAATCGTTTTCCGGGACGCCGGCTGGATGATCCTCCAGCGCGGGGATCTCAT
GCTGGAGTTCTTCGCCCACCCTAGGGGGAGGCTAACTGAAACACGGAAGGAGACAATACCGGAAGGAACC
CGCGCTATGACGGCAATAAAAAGACAGAATAAAACGCACGGTGTTGGGTCGTTTGTTCATAAACGCGGGG
TTCGGTCCCAGGGCTGGCACTCTGTCGATACCCCACCGAGACCCCATTGGGGCCAATACGCCCGCGTTTC
TTCCTTTTCCCCACCCCACCCCCCAAGTTCGGGTGAAGGCCCAGGGCTCGCAGCCAACGTCGGGGCGGCA
GGCCCTGCCATAGCCTCAGGTTACTCATATATACTTTAGATTGATTTAAAACTTCATTTTTAATTTAAAA
GGATCTAGGTGAAGATCCTTTTTGATAATCTCATGACCAAAATCCCTTAACGTGAGTTTTCGTTCCACTG
AGCGTCAGACCCCGTAGAAAAGATCAAAGGATCTTCTTGAGATCCTTTTTTTCTGCGCGTAATCTGCTGC
TTGCAAACAAAAAAACCACCGCTACCAGCGGTGGTTTGTTTGCCGGATCAAGAGCTACCAACTCTTTTTC
CGAAGGTAACTGGCTTCAGCAGAGCGCAGATACCAAATACTGTCCTTCTAGTGTAGCCGTAGTTAGGCCA
CCACTTCAAGAACTCTGTAGCACCGCCTACATACCTCGCTCTGCTAATCCTGTTACCAGTGGCTGCTGCC
AGTGGCGATAAGTCGTGTCTTACCGGGTTGGACTCAAGACGATAGTTACCGGATAAGGCGCAGCGGTCGG
GCTGAACGGGGGGTTCGTGCACACAGCCCAGCTTGGAGCGAACGACCTACACCGAACTGAGATACCTACA
GCGTGAGCTATGAGAAAGCGCCACGCTTCCCGAAGGGAGAAAGGCGGACAGGTATCCGGTAAGCGGCAGG
GTCGGAACAGGAGAGCGCACGAGGGAGCTTCCAGGGGGAAACGCCTGGTATCTTTATAGTCCTGTCGGGT
TTCGCCACCTCTGACTTGAGCGTCGATTTTTGTGATGCTCGTCAGGGGGGCGGAGCCTATGGAAAAACGC
CAGCAACGCGGCCTTTTTACGGTTCCTGGCCTTTTGCTGGCCTTTTGCTCACATGTTCTTTCCTGCGTTA
TCCCCTGATTCTGTGGATAACCGTATTACCGCCATGCATTAGTTATTAATAGTAATCAATTACGGGGTCA
TTAGTTCATAGCCCATATATG
Features (pLannotate 1.2.2; 18 found; start..end, strand, type, name):
      9..312     +  enhancer       CMV enhancer: human cytomegalovirus immediate early enhancer
    313..516     +  promoter       CMV promoter: human cytomegalovirus (CMV) immediate early promoter
    512..545     +  LTR            5' LTR (truncated) (fragment): truncated 5' long terminal repeat (LTR) from HIV-1
    561..579     +  promoter       T7 promoter: promoter for bacteriophage T7 RNA polymerase
    613..1329    +  CDS            EGFP: EGFP is a basic (constitutively fluorescent) green fluorescent protein published in 1996, derived from Aequorea victoria. It is reported to be a rapidly-maturing weak dimer with moderate acid sensitivity.
   1330..1374    +  misc_feature   MCS (fragment): multiple cloning site
   1375..3957    +  CDS            AGO4: AGO4_HUMAN - Also known as EIF2C4, KIAA1567. Experimental evidence at protein level: Swiss-Prot protein existence level 1. Required for RNA-mediated gene silencing (RNAi). Binds to short RNAs such as microRNAs (miRNAs) and represses the translation of mRNAs which are complementary to them. Lacks endonuclease activity and does not appear to cleave target mRNAs. Also required for RNA-directed transcription and replication of the human hapatitis delta virus (HDV). From Homo sapiens (Human).
   3971..4055    +  CDS            large T antigen (fragment): large T antigen from SV40 (simian virus 40)
   4078..4199    +  polyA_signal   SV40 poly(A) signal: SV40 polyadenylation signal
   4233..4661    -  rep_origin     f1 ori (sequence partly withheld): f1 bacteriophage origin of replication; arrow indicates direction of (+) strand synthesis
   4688..4792    +  promoter       AmpR promoter: bla
   4794..5151    +  promoter       SV40 promoter: SV40 enhancer and early promoter
   5186..5980    +  CDS            NeoR/KanR: aminoglycoside phosphotransferase from Tn5; aph(3')-II (or nptII); confers resistance to neomycin, kanamycin, and G418 (Geneticin®)
   6001..6153    +  CDS            ble (fragment): BLE_KLEPN - Experimental evidence at protein level: Swiss-Prot protein existence level 1. Binding protein with a strong affinity to the bleomycin family of antibiotics. Binds to CL990; an antimitotic-antibiotic compound. From Klebsiella pneumoniae.
   6212..6259    +  polyA_signal   HSV TK poly(A) signal: herpes simplex virus thymidine kinase polyadenylation signal (Cole and Stacy, 1985)
   6350..6366    -  polyA_signal   bGH poly(A) signal (fragment): bovine growth hormone polyadenylation signal
   6588..7176    +  rep_origin     ori: high-copy-number ColE1/pMB1/pBR322/pUC origin of replication
   7291..7342    +  enhancer       CMV enhancer (fragment): human cytomegalovirus immediate early enhancer
