[The description below was written by a language model from this plasmid's Addgene catalogue record and pLannotate feature annotations shown in this document.]
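Description:
pT7-EGFP-C1-HsAGO4-P582GG612FK662AL696Y_AH is a 7,342-nt mammalian expression plasmid encoding human Argonaute 4 (AGO4, also called EIF2C4) fused to the C-terminus of EGFP. The catalogue lists the backbone as unknown, but the name and annotated layout point to an EGFP-C1-type vector modified with a T7 promoter. The CMV immediate early enhancer and promoter drive transcription in mammalian cells. The bacteriophage T7 promoter lies between the CMV promoter and the EGFP start, so the same fusion could also be transcribed by T7 RNA polymerase. EGFP is followed by a short remnant of the multiple cloning site that acts as a linker, then the AGO4 open reading frame, which the depositor derived from the NCBI reference transcript, and an SV40 polyadenylation signal.

As the name indicates, the insert carries four amino-acid substitutions: P582G, G612F, K662A and L696Y. The record does not explain their rationale or functional effect. AGO4 is annotated as a small-RNA-binding protein that acts in miRNA-mediated silencing and lacks endonuclease activity. The EGFP tag would allow visualisation or detection of the mutant protein in transfected cells.

The plasmid replicates in E. coli from a high-copy ColE1/pUC-type origin and also carries an f1 origin. A single NeoR/KanR (Tn5 aminoglycoside phosphotransferase) cassette sits behind tandem bacterial (bla) and SV40 early promoters and ends with the HSV TK polyadenylation signal. It gives kanamycin selection in bacteria and could support G418 selection in mammalian cells. Several short annotated fragments (HIV-1 LTR, SV40 large T antigen, ble, bGH poly(A)) are probably incidental sequence matches rather than functional elements. The depositor sequence may be theoretical rather than fully verified.
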