Addgene plasmid #148862: pT7-EGFP-C1-HsAGO4-P582GG612FK662AL696Y_AH
Purpose: Mammalian Expression of HsAGO4-P582GG612FK662AL696Y
Depositing lab: Elisa Izaurralde. Depositing organization: Max Planck Institute for Developmental Biology.
Backbone
  Vector backbone: Unknown
  Vector type: Mammalian Expression
Growth in bacteria
  Bacterial resistance: Kanamycin, 50 μg/mL
  Growth temperature: 37°C
  Growth strain: DH5alpha
  Copy number: High Copy
Gene/Insert
  Gene/Insert name: HsAGO4-P582GG612FK662AL696Y
  Species: H. sapiens (human)
  Entrez Gene: AGO4 (a.k.a. EIF2C4)
  Cloning method: Unknown
Terms and licenses: Academic/Nonprofit Terms; Industry Terms: Not Available to Industry
Depositor comments: ORF extracted from NCBI: NM_017629.3 Plasmids from this collection were made available to the research community and donated after the lab closed. Please note that the sequence provided by the depositing laboratory may be theoretical/predicted or based on Sanger sequencing results. There may be discrepancies between sequencing results obtained by Addgene and the depositor sequence. If an Addgene verified sequence is not available, please contact before placing your order to request that our lab fully sequence the plasmid.
How to cite: pT7-EGFP-C1-HsAGO4-P582GG612FK662AL696Y_AH was a gift from Elisa Izaurralde (Addgene plasmid # 148862 ; http://n2t.net/addgene:148862 ; RRID:Addgene_148862)
